Addgene plasmid #112673: pLenti-BE4GamRA-P2A-Puro
Purpose: Lentivirus for constitutive expression of BE4GamRA in mammalian cells (codon optimized)
Depositing lab: Lukas Dow. Depositing organization: Cornell University. Publication: Optimized base editors enable efficient editing in cells, organoids and mice. Zafra MP, Schatoff EM, Katti A, Foronda M, Breinig M, Schweitzer AY, Simon A, Han T, Goswami S, Montgomery E, Thibado J, Kastenhuber ER, Sanchez-Rivera FJ, Shi J, Vakoc CR, Lowe SW, Tschaharganeh DF, Dow LE. Nat Biotechnol. 2018 Jul 3. pii: nbt.4194. doi: 10.1038/nbt.4194. PubMed 29969439.
Backbone
  Vector backbone: Adapted from lentiCRISPRv1
  Backbone size w/o insert (bp): 6296
  Modifications to backbone: SV40 NLS separates 1st UGI and (codon optimized) 2nd UGI
  Vector type: Lentiviral
  Selectable markers: Puromycin
Growth in bacteria
  Bacterial resistance: Ampicillin, 100 μg/mL
  Growth temperature: 30°C
  Growth strain: NEB Stable
  Copy number: Low Copy
Gene/Insert
  Gene/Insert name: BE4GamRA (alt name: BE4G)
  Species: Synthetic
  Insert size (bp): 6054
  Mutation: NLS sequence at the N-terminus and D10A
  Promoter: EF1s
  Tag / fusion protein: FLAG (N terminal on backbone)
  Cloning method: Gibson Cloning
  Sequencing primers: 5′ TAAGTGCAGTAGTCGCCGTG; 3′ TTAAGAATACCAGTCAATCTTTC
Terms and licenses: Academic/Nonprofit Terms; Industry Terms: Not Available to Industry
How to cite: pLenti-BE4GamRA-P2A-Puro was a gift from Lukas Dow (Addgene plasmid # 112673 ; http://n2t.net/addgene:112673 ; RRID:Addgene_112673)
