[The description below was written by a language model from this plasmid's Addgene catalogue record and pLannotate feature annotations shown in this document.]
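Description:
pLenti-BE4GamRA-P2A-Puro is a 13,030 bp lentiviral transfer plasmid, adapted from lentiCRISPRv1, for constitutive expression of a codon-optimized cytosine base editor in mammalian cells. The viral portion follows a self-inactivating HIV-1 design. An RSV promoter drives a truncated 5' LTR, followed by the Ψ packaging signal with a partial gag fragment, the Rev response element and a cPPT/CTS. A WPRE and a ΔU3 3' LTR close the cassette downstream, with an SV40 poly(A) signal and SV40 origin beyond the LTR. The bacterial backbone carries a ColE1/pUC-type origin, an f1 origin and ampicillin resistance. The catalogue nonetheless lists it as low copy and names a recombination-tolerant growth strain, which is common for repeat-containing lentiviral plasmids.

The payload is driven by the short EF-1α core promoter (EF1s). It encodes BE4GamRA as a single fusion of bacteriophage Mu Gam, rat APOBEC1 cytidine deaminase, Streptococcus pyogenes Cas9 carrying the D10A nickase mutation, and uracil glycosylase inhibitor (UGI). The record lists an N-terminal FLAG tag and NLS, and two UGI copies separated by an SV40 NLS. Only one UGI is annotated in the feature tables, probably because the other copy is recoded. The short "ABE(7.10)" hit between APOBEC1 and Cas9 most likely reflects a shared linker rather than an adenine deaminase. Per the construct name, a P2A peptide links the editor to puromycin N-acetyltransferase, so transduced cells can be selected with puromycin.

APOBEC1 deaminates cytosines in the strand displaced by the guide RNA, UGI blocks uracil excision, and Gam binds DNA ends, a feature intended to limit indel by-products. No U6 promoter or guide RNA scaffold is annotated, so guides presumably must come from a separate construct. The depositor and sequencing-derived records have the same length and features and differ only in their start coordinate.
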