Features (pLannotate 1.2.2; 31 found; start..end, strand, type, name):
      5..231     +  promoter       RSV promoter: Rous sarcoma virus enhancer/promoter
    232..412     +  LTR            5' LTR (truncated): truncated 5' long terminal repeat (LTR) from HIV-1
    459..584     +  misc_feature   HIV-1 Ψ: packaging signal of human immunodeficiency virus type 1
    568..931     +  CDS            HIV-1 gag (fragment): gag protein from human immunodeficiency virus 1; gag
   1077..1310    +  misc_feature   RRE: The Rev response element (RRE) of HIV-1 allows for Rev-dependent mRNA export from the nucleus to the cytoplasm.
   1687..1713    +  CDS            Rev (fragment): human immunodeficiency virus 1 (HIV-1) Rev protein; rev; enhances nuclear export of unspliced and incompletely spliced viral mRNAs
   1723..1840    +  misc_feature   cPPT/CTS: central polypurine tract and central termination sequence of HIV-1
   1909..2120    +  promoter       EF-1α core promoter: core promoter for human elongation factor EF-1α
   2224..2742    +  CDS            gam: GAM_BPMU - Experimental evidence at protein level: Swiss-Prot protein existence level 1. Protects linear double-stranded DNA from host exonuclease degradation. Binds to linear dsDNA irrespective of the precise architecture of the DNA terminus but not to RNA or to ssDNA. From Escherichia phage Mu (Bacteriophage Mu).
   2791..3474    +  CDS            Apobec1: ABEC1_RAT - Experimental evidence at protein level: Swiss-Prot protein existence level 1. Catalytic component of the apolipoprotein B mRNA editing enzyme complex which is responsible for the postranscriptional editing of a CAA codon for Gln to a UAA codon for stop in the APOB mRNA. May also play a role in the epigenetic regulation of gene expression by participating in DNA demethylation. From Rattus norvegicus (Rat).
   3475..3522    +  CDS            ABE(7.10) (fragment): adenine base editor comprising wild-type E. coli TadA fused to the evolved TadA*(7.10) mutant (Gaudelli et al., 2017)
   3523..5238    +  CDS            Cas9(N): N-terminal portion of Streptococcus pyogenes Cas9 (Zetsche et al., 2015)
   5125..7623    +  CDS            Cas9(C): C-terminal portion of Streptococcus pyogenes Cas9 (Zetsche et al., 2015)
   7918..8166    +  CDS            UGI: UNGI_BPPB2 - Experimental evidence at protein level: Swiss-Prot protein existence level 1. This protein binds specifically and reversibly to the host uracil-DNA glycosylase, preventing removal of uracil residues from PBS2 DNA by the host uracil-excision repair system. From Bacillus phage PBS2 (Bacteriophage PBS2).
   8272..8871    +  CDS            PuroR (fragment): puromycin N-acetyltransferase; pac from Streptomyces; confers resistance to puromycin
   8887..9475    +  misc_feature   WPRE: woodchuck hepatitis virus posttranscriptional regulatory element
   9526..9545    +  misc_feature   cPPT/CTS (fragment): central polypurine tract and central termination sequence of HIV-1
   9547..9780    +  LTR            3' LTR (ΔU3): self-inactivating 3' long terminal repeat (LTR) from HIV-1
   9858..9979    +  polyA_signal   SV40 poly(A) signal: SV40 polyadenylation signal
  10019..10154   +  rep_origin     SV40 ori: SV40 origin of replication
  10175..10193   -  promoter       T7 promoter: promoter for bacteriophage T7 RNA polymerase
  10201..10356   +  CDS            lacZα (fragment): LacZα fragment of β-galactosidase; lacZ fragment
  10361..10789   +  rep_origin     f1 ori (sequence partly withheld): f1 bacteriophage origin of replication; arrow indicates direction of (+) strand synthesis
  10842..10946   +  promoter       AmpR promoter: bla
  10947..11807   +  CDS            AmpR: β-lactamase; bla; confers resistance to ampicillin, carbenicillin, and related antibiotics
  11978..12566   +  rep_origin     ori: high-copy-number ColE1/pMB1/pBR322/pUC origin of replication
  12749..12841   +  CDS            lacI (fragment): lac repressor; lacI; The lac repressor binds to the lac operator to inhibit transcription in E. coli. This inhibition can be relieved by adding lactose or isopropyl-β-D-thiogalactopyranoside (IPTG).
  12854..12875   +  protein_bind   CAP binding site: CAP binding activates transcription in the presence of cAMP. E. coli catabolite activator protein
  12890..12920   +  promoter       lac promoter: promoter for the E. coli lac operon
  12924..12946   +  protein_bind   lac operator (fragment): The lac repressor binds to the lac operator to inhibit transcription in E. coli. This inhibition can be relieved by adding lactose or isopropyl-β-D-thiogalactopyranoside (IPTG). lac repressor encoded by lacI
  12989..13007   +  promoter       T3 promoter: promoter for bacteriophage T3 RNA polymerase
>Addgene plasmid #112673 | pLenti-BE4GamRA-P2A-Puro | depositor full sequence | sequence record 212265 | pLenti-BE4GamRA-P2A-Puro sequence 13030 bps
TTAATGTAGTCTTATGCAATACTCTTGTAGTCTTGCAACATGGTAACGATGAGTTAGCAACATGCCTTAC
AAGGAGAGAAAAAGCACCGTGCATGCCGATTGGTGGAAGTAAGGTGGTACGATCGTGCCTTATTAGGAAG
GCAACAGACGGGTCTGACATGGATTGGACGAACCACTGAATTGCCGCATTGCAGAGATATTGTATTTAAG
TGCCTAGCTCGATACATAAACGGGTCTCTCTGGTTAGACCAGATCTGAGCCTGGGAGCTCTCTGGCTAAC
TAGGGAACCCACTGCTTAAGCCTCAATAAAGCTTGCCTTGAGTGCTTCAAGTAGTGTGTGCCCGTCTGTT
GTGTGACTCTGGTAACTAGAGATCCCTCAGACCCTTTTAGTCAGTGTGGAAAATCTCTAGCAGTGGCGCC
CGAACAGGGACTTGAAAGCGAAAGGGAAACCAGAGGAGCTCTCTCGACGCAGGACTCGGCTTGCTGAAGC
GCGCACGGCAAGAGGCGAGGGGCGGCGACTGGTGAGTACGCCAAAAATTTTGACTAGCGGAGGCTAGAAG
GAGAGAGATGGGTGCGAGAGCGTCAGTATTAAGCGGGGGAGAATTAGATCGCGATGGGAAAAAATTCGGT
TAAGGCCAGGGGGAAAGAAAAAATATAAATTAAAACATATAGTATGGGCAAGCAGGGAGCTAGAACGATT
CGCAGTTAATCCTGGCCTGTTAGAAACATCAGAAGGCTGTAGACAAATACTGGGACAGCTACAACCATCC
CTTCAGACAGGATCAGAAGAACTTAGATCATTATATAATACAGTAGCAACCCTCTATTGTGTGCATCAAA
GGATAGAGATAAAAGACACCAAGGAAGCTTTAGACAAGATAGAGGAAGAGCAAAACAAAAGTAAGACCAC
CGCACAGCAAGCGGCCGCTGATCTTCAGACCTGGAGGAGGAGATATGAGGGACAATTGGAGAAGTGAATT
ATATAAATATAAAGTAGTAAAAATTGAACCATTAGGAGTAGCACCCACCAAGGCAAAGAGAAGAGTGGTG
CAGAGAGAAAAAAGAGCAGTGGGAATAGGAGCTTTGTTCCTTGGGTTCTTGGGAGCAGCAGGAAGCACTA
TGGGCGCAGCGTCAATGACGCTGACGGTACAGGCCAGACAATTATTGTCTGGTATAGTGCAGCAGCAGAA
CAATTTGCTGAGGGCTATTGAGGCGCAACAGCATCTGTTGCAACTCACAGTCTGGGGCATCAAGCAGCTC
CAGGCAAGAATCCTGGCTGTGGAAAGATACCTAAAGGATCAACAGCTCCTGGGGATTTGGGGTTGCTCTG
GAAAACTCATTTGCACCACTGCTGTGCCTTGGAATGCTAGTTGGAGTAATAAATCTCTGGAACAGATTTG
GAATCACACGACCTGGATGGAGTGGGACAGAGAAATTAACAATTACACAAGCTTAATACACTCCTTAATT
GAAGAATCGCAAAACCAGCAAGAAAAGAATGAACAAGAATTATTGGAATTAGATAAATGGGCAAGTTTGT
GGAATTGGTTTAACATAACAAATTGGCTGTGGTATATAAAATTATTCATAATGATAGTAGGAGGCTTGGT
AGGTTTAAGAATAGTTTTTGCTGTACTTTCTATAGTGAATAGAGTTAGGCAGGGATATTCACCATTATCG
TTTCAGACCCACCTCCCAACCCCGAGGGGACCCAGACCACAATTTTAAAAGAAAAGGGGGGATTGGGGGG
TACAGTGCAGGGGAAAGAATAGTAGACATAATAGCAACAGACATACAAACTAAAGAATTACAAAAACAAA
TTACAAAAATTCAAAATTTTCGGGTTTATTACAGGGACAGCAGAGATCCACTTTGGCGCCGGCTCGAGTG
GCTCCGGTGCCCGTCAGTGGGCAGAGCGCACATCGCCCACAGTCCCCGAGAAGTTGGGGGGAGGGGTCGG
CAATTGAACCGGTGCCTAGAGAAGGTGGCGCGGGGTAAACTGGGAAAGTGATGTCGTGTACTGGCTCCGC
CTTTTTCCCGAGGGTGGGGGAGAACCGTATATAAGTGCAGTAGTCGCCGTGAACGTTCTTTTTCGCAACG
GGTTTGCCGCCAGAACACAGGTGTCGTGACGCGGGATCCGCCACCATGGATTACAAAGACGATGACGATA
AGATGGCCCCAAAGAAGAAGCGGAAGGTCGGTATCCACGGAGTCCCAGCAGCCGCAAAACCTGCAAAGAG
AATTAAATCCGCAGCAGCAGCCTACGTGCCTCAAAACCGGGATGCCGTTATCACAGATATAAAAAGAATC
GGTGATTTGCAGCGCGAAGCAAGCCGCTTGGAGACCGAAATGAATGATGCCATCGCAGAGATCACTGAGA
AATTTGCTGCCCGCATAGCACCAATCAAGACTGACATCGAGACACTCAGTAAGGGCGTGCAAGGCTGGTG
CGAGGCTAATCGGGACGAGTTGACCAACGGGGGGAAGGTGAAAACCGCCAATCTTGTGACTGGCGATGTC
TCCTGGCGAGTGAGACCACCAAGCGTAAGCATCCGAGGCATGGACGCTGTGATGGAAACATTGGAAAGGC
TCGGCCTGCAAAGGTTTATCAGAACAAAGCAGGAAATAAATAAGGAAGCCATCCTCCTTGAGCCAAAAGC
CGTTGCTGGGGTAGCCGGAATTACTGTTAAGTCTGGTATCGAGGATTTCAGTATCATACCCTTCGAGCAG
GAAGCCGGCATTAGCGGAAGTGAAACACCCGGTACCTCAGAGAGCGCAACTCCTGAGAGTAGCTCAGAGA
CTGGCCCAGTGGCTGTGGACCCCACATTGAGACGGCGGATCGAGCCCCATGAGTTTGAGGTATTCTTCGA
TCCGAGAGAGCTCCGCAAGGAGACCTGCCTGCTTTACGAAATTAATTGGGGGGGCCGGCACTCCATTTGG
CGACATACATCACAGAACACTAACAAGCACGTCGAAGTCAACTTCATCGAGAAGTTCACGACAGAAAGAT
ATTTCTGTCCGAACACAAGGTGCAGCATTACCTGGTTTCTCAGCTGGAGCCCATGCGGCGAATGTAGTAG
GGCCATCACTGAATTCCTGTCAAGGTATCCCCACGTCACTCTGTTTATTTACATCGCAAGGCTGTACCAC
CACGCTGACCCCCGCAATCGACAAGGCCTGCGGGATTTGATCTCTTCAGGTGTGACTATCCAAATTATGA
CTGAGCAGGAGTCAGGATACTGCTGGAGAAACTTTGTGAATTATAGCCCGAGTAATGAAGCCCACTGGCC
TAGGTATCCCCATCTGTGGGTACGACTGTACGTTCTTGAACTGTACTGCATCATACTGGGCCTGCCTCCT
TGTCTCAACATTCTGAGAAGGAAGCAGCCACAGCTGACATTCTTTACCATCGCTCTTCAGTCTTGTCATT
ACCAGCGACTGCCCCCACACATTCTCTGGGCCACCGGGTTGAAAAGCGGCAGCGAGACTCCCGGGACCTC
AGAGTCCGCCACACCCGAAAGTGACAAGAAGTACAGCATCGGCCTGGCCATCGGCACCAACTCTGTGGGC
TGGGCCGTGATCACCGACGAGTACAAGGTGCCCAGCAAGAAATTCAAGGTGCTGGGCAACACCGACCGGC
ACAGCATCAAGAAGAACCTGATCGGAGCCCTGCTGTTCGACAGCGGCGAAACAGCCGAGGCCACCCGGCT
GAAGAGAACCGCCAGAAGAAGATACACCAGACGGAAGAACCGGATCTGCTATCTGCAAGAGATCTTCAGC
AACGAGATGGCCAAGGTGGACGACAGCTTCTTCCACAGACTGGAAGAGTCCTTCCTGGTGGAAGAGGATA
AGAAGCACGAGCGGCACCCCATCTTCGGCAACATCGTGGACGAGGTGGCCTACCACGAGAAGTACCCCAC
CATCTACCACCTGAGAAAGAAACTGGTGGACAGCACCGACAAGGCCGACCTGCGGCTGATCTATCTGGCC
CTGGCCCACATGATCAAGTTCCGGGGCCACTTCCTGATCGAGGGCGACCTGAACCCCGACAACAGCGACG
TGGACAAGCTGTTCATCCAGCTGGTGCAGACCTACAACCAGCTGTTCGAGGAAAACCCCATCAACGCCAG
CGGCGTGGACGCCAAGGCCATCCTGTCTGCCAGACTGAGCAAGAGCAGACGGCTGGAAAATCTGATCGCC
CAGCTGCCCGGCGAGAAGAAGAATGGCCTGTTCGGCAACCTGATTGCCCTGAGCCTGGGCCTGACCCCCA
ACTTCAAGAGCAACTTCGACCTGGCCGAGGATGCCAAACTGCAGCTGAGCAAGGACACCTACGACGACGA
CCTGGACAACCTGCTGGCCCAGATCGGCGACCAGTACGCCGACCTGTTTCTGGCCGCCAAGAACCTGTCC
GACGCCATCCTGCTGAGCGACATCCTGAGAGTGAACACCGAGATCACCAAGGCCCCCCTGAGCGCCTCTA
TGATCAAGAGATACGACGAGCACCACCAGGACCTGACCCTGCTGAAAGCTCTCGTGCGGCAGCAGCTGCC
TGAGAAGTACAAAGAGATTTTCTTCGACCAGAGCAAGAACGGCTACGCCGGCTACATTGACGGCGGAGCC
AGCCAGGAAGAGTTCTACAAGTTCATCAAGCCCATCCTGGAAAAGATGGACGGCACCGAGGAACTGCTCG
TGAAGCTGAACAGAGAGGACCTGCTGCGGAAGCAGCGGACCTTCGACAACGGCAGCATCCCCCACCAGAT
CCACCTGGGAGAGCTGCACGCCATTCTGCGGCGGCAGGAAGATTTTTACCCATTCCTGAAGGACAACCGG
GAAAAGATCGAGAAGATCCTGACCTTCCGCATCCCCTACTACGTGGGCCCTCTGGCCAGGGGAAACAGCA
GATTCGCCTGGATGACCAGAAAGAGCGAGGAAACCATCACCCCCTGGAACTTCGAGGAAGTGGTGGACAA
GGGCGCTTCCGCCCAGAGCTTCATCGAGCGGATGACCAACTTCGATAAGAACCTGCCCAACGAGAAGGTG
CTGCCCAAGCACAGCCTGCTGTACGAGTACTTCACCGTGTATAACGAGCTGACCAAAGTGAAATACGTGA
CCGAGGGAATGAGAAAGCCCGCCTTCCTGAGCGGCGAGCAGAAAAAGGCCATCGTGGACCTGCTGTTCAA
GACCAACCGGAAAGTGACCGTGAAGCAGCTGAAAGAGGACTACTTCAAGAAAATCGAGTGCTTCGACTCC
GTGGAAATCTCCGGCGTGGAAGATCGGTTCAACGCCTCCCTGGGCACATACCACGATCTGCTGAAAATTA
TCAAGGACAAGGACTTCCTGGACAATGAGGAAAACGAGGACATTCTGGAAGATATCGTGCTGACCCTGAC
ACTGTTTGAGGACAGAGAGATGATCGAGGAACGGCTGAAAACCTATGCCCACCTGTTCGACGACAAAGTG
ATGAAGCAGCTGAAGCGGCGGAGATACACCGGCTGGGGCAGGCTGAGCCGGAAGCTGATCAACGGCATCC
GGGACAAGCAGTCCGGCAAGACAATCCTGGATTTCCTGAAGTCCGACGGCTTCGCCAACAGAAACTTCAT
GCAGCTGATCCACGACGACAGCCTGACCTTTAAAGAGGACATCCAGAAAGCCCAGGTGTCCGGCCAGGGC
GATAGCCTGCACGAGCACATTGCCAATCTGGCCGGCAGCCCCGCCATTAAGAAGGGCATCCTGCAGACAG
TGAAGGTGGTGGACGAGCTCGTGAAAGTGATGGGCCGGCACAAGCCCGAGAACATCGTGATCGAAATGGC
CAGAGAGAACCAGACCACCCAGAAGGGACAGAAGAACAGCCGCGAGAGAATGAAGCGGATCGAAGAGGGC
ATCAAAGAGCTGGGCAGCCAGATCCTGAAAGAACACCCCGTGGAAAACACCCAGCTGCAGAACGAGAAGC
TGTACCTGTACTACCTGCAGAATGGGCGGGATATGTACGTGGACCAGGAACTGGACATCAACCGGCTGTC
CGACTACGATGTGGACCATATCGTGCCTCAGAGCTTTCTGAAGGACGACTCCATCGACAACAAGGTGCTG
ACCAGAAGCGACAAGAACCGGGGCAAGAGCGACAACGTGCCCTCCGAAGAGGTCGTGAAGAAGATGAAGA
ACTACTGGCGGCAGCTGCTGAACGCCAAGCTGATTACCCAGAGAAAGTTCGACAATCTGACCAAGGCCGA
GAGAGGCGGCCTGAGCGAACTGGATAAGGCCGGCTTCATCAAGAGACAGCTGGTGGAAACCCGGCAGATC
ACAAAGCACGTGGCACAGATCCTGGACTCCCGGATGAACACTAAGTACGACGAGAATGACAAGCTGATCC
GGGAAGTGAAAGTGATCACCCTGAAGTCCAAGCTGGTGTCCGATTTCCGGAAGGATTTCCAGTTTTACAA
AGTGCGCGAGATCAACAACTACCACCACGCCCACGACGCCTACCTGAACGCCGTCGTGGGAACCGCCCTG
ATCAAAAAGTACCCTAAGCTGGAAAGCGAGTTCGTGTACGGCGACTACAAGGTGTACGACGTGCGGAAGA
TGATCGCCAAGAGCGAGCAGGAAATCGGCAAGGCTACCGCCAAGTACTTCTTCTACAGCAACATCATGAA
CTTTTTCAAGACCGAGATTACCCTGGCCAACGGCGAGATCCGGAAGCGGCCTCTGATCGAGACAAACGGC
GAAACCGGGGAGATCGTGTGGGATAAGGGCCGGGATTTTGCCACCGTGCGGAAAGTGCTGAGCATGCCCC
AAGTGAATATCGTGAAAAAGACCGAGGTGCAGACAGGCGGCTTCAGCAAAGAGTCTATCCTGCCCAAGAG
GAACAGCGATAAGCTGATCGCCAGAAAGAAGGACTGGGACCCTAAGAAGTACGGCGGCTTCGACAGCCCC
ACCGTGGCCTATTCTGTGCTGGTGGTGGCCAAAGTGGAAAAGGGCAAGTCCAAGAAACTGAAGAGTGTGA
AAGAGCTGCTGGGGATCACCATCATGGAAAGAAGCAGCTTCGAGAAGAATCCCATCGACTTTCTGGAAGC
CAAGGGCTACAAAGAAGTGAAAAAGGACCTGATCATCAAGCTGCCTAAGTACTCCCTGTTCGAGCTGGAA
AACGGCCGGAAGAGAATGCTGGCCTCTGCCGGCGAACTGCAGAAGGGAAACGAACTGGCCCTGCCCTCCA
AATATGTGAACTTCCTGTACCTGGCCAGCCACTATGAGAAGCTGAAGGGCTCCCCCGAGGATAATGAGCA
GAAACAGCTGTTTGTGGAACAGCACAAGCACTACCTGGACGAGATCATCGAGCAGATCAGCGAGTTCTCC
AAGAGAGTGATCCTGGCCGACGCTAATCTGGACAAAGTGCTGTCCGCCTACAACAAGCACCGGGATAAGC
CCATCAGAGAGCAGGCCGAGAATATCATCCACCTGTTTACCCTGACCAATCTGGGAGCCCCTGCCGCCTT
CAAGTACTTTGACACCACCATCGACCGGAAGAGGTACACCAGCACCAAAGAGGTGCTGGACGCCACCCTG
ATCCACCAGAGCATCACCGGCCTGTACGAGACACGGATCGACCTGTCTCAGCTGGGAGGCGACTCTGGTG
GTTCTACTAATCTGTCAGATATTATTGAAAAGGAGACCGGTAAGCAACTGGTTATCCAGGAATCCATCCT
CATGCTCCCAGAGGAGGTGGAAGAAGTCATTGGGAACAAGCCGGAAAGCGATATACTCGTGCACACCGCC
TACGACGAGAGCACCGACGAGAATGTCATGCTTCTGACTAGCGACGCCCCTGAATACAAGCCTTGGGCTC
TGGTCATACAGGATAGCAACGGTGAGAACAAGATTAAGATGCTCTCTGGTGGTTCTCCCAAGAAGAAGAG
GAAAGTCACAAATCTCTCTGACATCATAGAGAAGGAGACAGGGAAACAACTCGTAATACAAGAGTCCATT
CTTATGCTCCCTGAGGAGGTGGAAGAAGTTATCGGCAACAAACCAGAGAGTGACATTCTGGTCCATACCG
CCTACGATGAAAGCACAGACGAGAACGTTATGTTGCTCACTTCTGACGCTCCAGAATACAAACCTTGGGC
ACTCGTCATTCAGGACAGCAACGGCGAGAACAAGATCAAAATGCTTAGCGGGGGCAGCCCCAAAAAAAAG
AGGAAGGTCGCTAGCGGCAGCGGCGCCACCAACTTCAGCCTGCTGAAGCAGGCCGGCGACGTGGAGGAGA
ACCCCGGCCCCATGACCGAGTACAAGCCCACGGTGCGCCTCGCCACCCGCGACGACGTCCCCAGGGCCGT
ACGCACCCTCGCCGCCGCGTTCGCCGACTACCCCGCCACGCGCCACACCGTCGATCCGGACCGCCACATC
GAGCGGGTCACCGAGCTGCAAGAACTCTTCCTCACGCGCGTCGGGCTCGACATCGGCAAGGTGTGGGTCG
CGGACGACGGCGCGGCCGTGGCGGTCTGGACCACGCCGGAGAGCGTCGAAGCGGGGGCGGTGTTCGCCGA
GATCGGCCCGCGCATGGCCGAGTTGAGCGGTTCCCGGCTGGCCGCGCAGCAACAGATGGAAGGCCTCCTG
GCGCCGCACCGGCCCAAGGAGCCCGCGTGGTTCCTGGCCACCGTCGGAGTCTCGCCCGACCACCAGGGCA
AGGGTCTGGGCAGCGCCGTCGTGCTCCCCGGAGTGGAGGCGGCCGAGCGCGCCGGGGTGCCCGCCTTCCT
GGAGACCTCCGCGCCCCGCAACCTCCCCTTCTACGAGCGGCTCGGCTTCACCGTCACCGCCGACGTCGAG
GTGCCCGAAGGACCGCGCACCTGGTGCATGACCCGCAAGCCCGGTGCCTGAACGCGTTAAGTCGACAATC
AACCTCTGGATTACAAAATTTGTGAAAGATTGACTGGTATTCTTAACTATGTTGCTCCTTTTACGCTATG
TGGATACGCTGCTTTAATGCCTTTGTATCATGCTATTGCTTCCCGTATGGCTTTCATTTTCTCCTCCTTG
TATAAATCCTGGTTGCTGTCTCTTTATGAGGAGTTGTGGCCCGTTGTCAGGCAACGTGGCGTGGTGTGCA
CTGTGTTTGCTGACGCAACCCCCACTGGTTGGGGCATTGCCACCACCTGTCAGCTCCTTTCCGGGACTTT
CGCTTTCCCCCTCCCTATTGCCACGGCGGAACTCATCGCCGCCTGCCTTGCCCGCTGCTGGACAGGGGCT
CGGCTGTTGGGCACTGACAATTCCGTGGTGTTGTCGGGGAAATCATCGTCCTTTCCTTGGCTGCTCGCCT
GTGTTGCCACCTGGATTCTGCGCGGGACGTCCTTCTGCTACGTCCCTTCGGCCCTCAATCCAGCGGACCT
TCCTTCCCGCGGCCTGCTGCCGGCTCTGCGGCCTCTTCCGCGTCTTCGCCTTCGCCCTCAGACGAGTCGG
ATCTCCCTTTGGGCCGCCTCCCCGCGTCGACTTTAAGACCAATGACTTACAAGGCAGCTGTAGATCTTAG
CCACTTTTTAAAAGAAAAGGGGGGACTGGAAGGGCTAATTCACTCCCAACGAAGACAAGATCTGCTTTTT
GCTTGTACTGGGTCTCTCTGGTTAGACCAGATCTGAGCCTGGGAGCTCTCTGGCTAACTAGGGAACCCAC
TGCTTAAGCCTCAATAAAGCTTGCCTTGAGTGCTTCAAGTAGTGTGTGCCCGTCTGTTGTGTGACTCTGG
TAACTAGAGATCCCTCAGACCCTTTTAGTCAGTGTGGAAAATCTCTAGCAGTACGTATAGTAGTTCATGT
CATCTTATTATTCAGTATTTATAACTTGCAAAGAAATGAATATCAGAGAGTGAGAGGAACTTGTTTATTG
CAGCTTATAATGGTTACAAATAAAGCAATAGCATCACAAATTTCACAAATAAAGCATTTTTTTCACTGCA
TTCTAGTTGTGGTTTGTCCAAACTCATCAATGTATCTTATCATGTCTGGCTCTAGCTATCCCGCCCCTAA
CTCCGCCCATCCCGCCCCTAACTCCGCCCAGTTCCGCCCATTCTCCGCCCCATGGCTGACTAATTTTTTT
TATTTATGCAGAGGCCGAGGCCGCCTCGGCCTCTGAGCTATTCCAGAAGTAGTGAGGAGGCTTTTTTGGA
GGCCTAGGGACGTACCCAATTCGCCCTATAGTGAGTCGTATTACGCGCGCTCACTGGCCGTCGTTTTACA
ACGTCGTGACTGGGAAAACCCTGGCGTTACCCAACTTAATCGCCTTGCAGCACATCCCCCTTTCGCCAGC
TGGCGTAATAGCGAAGAGGCCCGCACCGATCGCCCTTCCCAACAGTTGCGCAGCCTGAATGGCGAATGGG
[124 nt withheld, positions 10361-10484]
C
[91 nt withheld, positions 10486-10576]
A
[49 nt withheld, positions 10578-10626]
CCTTTGACGTTGGAGTCCACGTTCTTT
[37 nt withheld, positions 10654-10690]
ACCCTATCTCGGTCTATTCTTTTGATTTATAAGGGATTTTGCCGATTTCGGCCTATTGGTTAAAAAATGA
GCTGATTTAACAAAAATTTAACGCGAATTTTAACAAAATATTAACGCTTACAATTTAGGTGGCACTTTTC
GGGGAAATGTGCGCGGAACCCCTATTTGTTTATTTTTCTAAATACATTCAAATATGTATCCGCTCATGAG
ACAATAACCCTGATAAATGCTTCAATAATATTGAAAAAGGAAGAGTATGAGTATTCAACATTTCCGTGTC
GCCCTTATTCCCTTTTTTGCGGCATTTTGCCTTCCTGTTTTTGCTCACCCAGAAACGCTGGTGAAAGTAA
AAGATGCTGAAGATCAGTTGGGTGCACGAGTGGGTTACATCGAACTGGATCTCAACAGCGGTAAGATCCT
TGAGAGTTTTCGCCCCGAAGAACGTTTTCCAATGATGAGCACTTTTAAAGTTCTGCTATGTGGCGCGGTA
TTATCCCGTATTGACGCCGGGCAAGAGCAACTCGGTCGCCGCATACACTATTCTCAGAATGACTTGGTTG
AGTACTCACCAGTCACAGAAAAGCATCTTACGGATGGCATGACAGTAAGAGAATTATGCAGTGCTGCCAT
AACCATGAGTGATAACACTGCGGCCAACTTACTTCTGACAACGATCGGAGGACCGAAGGAGCTAACCGCT
TTTTTGCACAACATGGGGGATCATGTAACTCGCCTTGATCGTTGGGAACCGGAGCTGAATGAAGCCATAC
CAAACGACGAGCGTGACACCACGATGCCTGTAGCAATGGCAACAACGTTGCGCAAACTATTAACTGGCGA
ACTACTTACTCTAGCTTCCCGGCAACAATTAATAGACTGGATGGAGGCGGATAAAGTTGCAGGACCACTT
CTGCGCTCGGCCCTTCCGGCTGGCTGGTTTATTGCTGATAAATCTGGAGCCGGTGAGCGTGGGTCTCGCG
GTATCATTGCAGCACTGGGGCCAGATGGTAAGCCCTCCCGTATCGTAGTTATCTACACGACGGGGAGTCA
GGCAACTATGGATGAACGAAATAGACAGATCGCTGAGATAGGTGCCTCACTGATTAAGCATTGGTAACTG
TCAGACCAAGTTTACTCATATATACTTTAGATTGATTTAAAACTTCATTTTTAATTTAAAAGGATCTAGG
TGAAGATCCTTTTTGATAATCTCATGACCAAAATCCCTTAACGTGAGTTTTCGTTCCACTGAGCGTCAGA
CCCCGTAGAAAAGATCAAAGGATCTTCTTGAGATCCTTTTTTTCTGCGCGTAATCTGCTGCTTGCAAACA
AAAAAACCACCGCTACCAGCGGTGGTTTGTTTGCCGGATCAAGAGCTACCAACTCTTTTTCCGAAGGTAA
CTGGCTTCAGCAGAGCGCAGATACCAAATACTGTTCTTCTAGTGTAGCCGTAGTTAGGCCACCACTTCAA
GAACTCTGTAGCACCGCCTACATACCTCGCTCTGCTAATCCTGTTACCAGTGGCTGCTGCCAGTGGCGAT
AAGTCGTGTCTTACCGGGTTGGACTCAAGACGATAGTTACCGGATAAGGCGCAGCGGTCGGGCTGAACGG
GGGGTTCGTGCACACAGCCCAGCTTGGAGCGAACGACCTACACCGAACTGAGATACCTACAGCGTGAGCT
ATGAGAAAGCGCCACGCTTCCCGAAGGGAGAAAGGCGGACAGGTATCCGGTAAGCGGCAGGGTCGGAACA
GGAGAGCGCACGAGGGAGCTTCCAGGGGGAAACGCCTGGTATCTTTATAGTCCTGTCGGGTTTCGCCACC
TCTGACTTGAGCGTCGATTTTTGTGATGCTCGTCAGGGGGGCGGAGCCTATGGAAAAACGCCAGCAACGC
GGCCTTTTTACGGTTCCTGGCCTTTTGCTGGCCTTTTGCTCACATGTTCTTTCCTGCGTTATCCCCTGAT
TCTGTGGATAACCGTATTACCGCCTTTGAGTGAGCTGATACCGCTCGCCGCAGCCGAACGACCGAGCGCA
GCGAGTCAGTGAGCGAGGAAGCGGAAGAGCGCCCAATACGCAAACCGCCTCTCCCCGCGCGTTGGCCGAT
TCATTAATGCAGCTGGCACGACAGGTTTCCCGACTGGAAAGCGGGCAGTGAGCGCAACGCAATTAATGTG
AGTTAGCTCACTCATTAGGCACCCCAGGCTTTACACTTTATGCTTCCGGCTCGTATGTTGTGTGGAATTG
TGAGCGGATAACAATTTCACACAGGAAACAGCTATGACCATGATTACGCCAAGCGCGCAATTAACCCTCA
CTAAAGGGAACAAAAGCTGGAGCTGCAAGC
