Features (pLannotate 1.2.2; 30 found; start..end, strand, type, name):
    104..622     +  CDS            gam: GAM_BPMU - Experimental evidence at protein level: Swiss-Prot protein existence level 1. Protects linear double-stranded DNA from host exonuclease degradation. Binds to linear dsDNA irrespective of the precise architecture of the DNA terminus but not to RNA or to ssDNA. From Escherichia phage Mu (Bacteriophage Mu).
    671..1354    +  CDS            Apobec1: ABEC1_RAT - Experimental evidence at protein level: Swiss-Prot protein existence level 1. Catalytic component of the apolipoprotein B mRNA editing enzyme complex which is responsible for the postranscriptional editing of a CAA codon for Gln to a UAA codon for stop in the APOB mRNA. May also play a role in the epigenetic regulation of gene expression by participating in DNA demethylation. From Rattus norvegicus (Rat).
   1355..1402    +  CDS            ABE(7.10) (fragment): adenine base editor comprising wild-type E. coli TadA fused to the evolved TadA*(7.10) mutant (Gaudelli et al., 2017)
   1403..5502    +  CDS            Cas9 (fragment): Cas9 (Csn1) endonuclease from the Streptococcus pyogenes Type II CRISPR/Cas system generates RNA-guided double strand breaks in DNA
   5798..6046    +  CDS            UGI: UNGI_BPPB2 - Experimental evidence at protein level: Swiss-Prot protein existence level 1. This protein binds specifically and reversibly to the host uracil-DNA glycosylase, preventing removal of uracil residues from PBS2 DNA by the host uracil-excision repair system. From Bacillus phage PBS2 (Bacteriophage PBS2).
   6152..6751    +  CDS            PuroR (fragment): puromycin N-acetyltransferase; pac from Streptomyces; confers resistance to puromycin
   6767..7355    +  misc_feature   WPRE: woodchuck hepatitis virus posttranscriptional regulatory element
   7406..7425    +  misc_feature   cPPT/CTS (fragment): central polypurine tract and central termination sequence of HIV-1
   7427..7660    +  LTR            3' LTR (ΔU3): self-inactivating 3' long terminal repeat (LTR) from HIV-1
   7738..7859    +  polyA_signal   SV40 poly(A) signal: SV40 polyadenylation signal
   7899..8034    +  rep_origin     SV40 ori: SV40 origin of replication
   8055..8073    -  promoter       T7 promoter: promoter for bacteriophage T7 RNA polymerase
   8081..8236    +  CDS            lacZα (fragment): LacZα fragment of β-galactosidase; lacZ fragment
   8241..8669    +  rep_origin     f1 ori (sequence partly withheld): f1 bacteriophage origin of replication; arrow indicates direction of (+) strand synthesis
   8722..8826    +  promoter       AmpR promoter: bla
   8827..9687    +  CDS            AmpR: β-lactamase; bla; confers resistance to ampicillin, carbenicillin, and related antibiotics
   9858..10446   +  rep_origin     ori: high-copy-number ColE1/pMB1/pBR322/pUC origin of replication
  10629..10721   +  CDS            lacI (fragment): lac repressor; lacI; The lac repressor binds to the lac operator to inhibit transcription in E. coli. This inhibition can be relieved by adding lactose or isopropyl-β-D-thiogalactopyranoside (IPTG).
  10734..10755   +  protein_bind   CAP binding site: CAP binding activates transcription in the presence of cAMP. E. coli catabolite activator protein
  10770..10800   +  promoter       lac promoter: promoter for the E. coli lac operon
  10804..10826   +  protein_bind   lac operator (fragment): The lac repressor binds to the lac operator to inhibit transcription in E. coli. This inhibition can be relieved by adding lactose or isopropyl-β-D-thiogalactopyranoside (IPTG). lac repressor encoded by lacI
  10869..10887   +  promoter       T3 promoter: promoter for bacteriophage T3 RNA polymerase
  10915..11141   +  promoter       RSV promoter: Rous sarcoma virus enhancer/promoter
  11142..11322   +  LTR            5' LTR (truncated): truncated 5' long terminal repeat (LTR) from HIV-1
  11369..11494   +  misc_feature   HIV-1 Ψ: packaging signal of human immunodeficiency virus type 1
  11478..11841   +  CDS            HIV-1 gag (fragment): gag protein from human immunodeficiency virus 1; gag
  11987..12220   +  misc_feature   RRE: The Rev response element (RRE) of HIV-1 allows for Rev-dependent mRNA export from the nucleus to the cytoplasm.
  12597..12623   +  CDS            Rev (fragment): human immunodeficiency virus 1 (HIV-1) Rev protein; rev; enhances nuclear export of unspliced and incompletely spliced viral mRNAs
  12633..12750   +  misc_feature   cPPT/CTS: central polypurine tract and central termination sequence of HIV-1
  12819..13030   +  promoter       EF-1α core promoter: core promoter for human elongation factor EF-1α
>Addgene plasmid #112673 | pLenti-BE4GamRA-P2A-Puro | addgene full sequence | sequence record 215669 | Addgene NGS Result
GTGTCGTGACGCGGGATCCGCCACCATGGATTACAAAGACGATGACGATAAGATGGCCCCAAAGAAGAAG
CGGAAGGTCGGTATCCACGGAGTCCCAGCAGCCGCAAAACCTGCAAAGAGAATTAAATCCGCAGCAGCAG
CCTACGTGCCTCAAAACCGGGATGCCGTTATCACAGATATAAAAAGAATCGGTGATTTGCAGCGCGAAGC
AAGCCGCTTGGAGACCGAAATGAATGATGCCATCGCAGAGATCACTGAGAAATTTGCTGCCCGCATAGCA
CCAATCAAGACTGACATCGAGACACTCAGTAAGGGCGTGCAAGGCTGGTGCGAGGCTAATCGGGACGAGT
TGACCAACGGGGGGAAGGTGAAAACCGCCAATCTTGTGACTGGCGATGTCTCCTGGCGAGTGAGACCACC
AAGCGTAAGCATCCGAGGCATGGACGCTGTGATGGAAACATTGGAAAGGCTCGGCCTGCAAAGGTTTATC
AGAACAAAGCAGGAAATAAATAAGGAAGCCATCCTCCTTGAGCCAAAAGCCGTTGCTGGGGTAGCCGGAA
TTACTGTTAAGTCTGGTATCGAGGATTTCAGTATCATACCCTTCGAGCAGGAAGCCGGCATTAGCGGAAG
TGAAACACCCGGTACCTCAGAGAGCGCAACTCCTGAGAGTAGCTCAGAGACTGGCCCAGTGGCTGTGGAC
CCCACATTGAGACGGCGGATCGAGCCCCATGAGTTTGAGGTATTCTTCGATCCGAGAGAGCTCCGCAAGG
AGACCTGCCTGCTTTACGAAATTAATTGGGGGGGCCGGCACTCCATTTGGCGACATACATCACAGAACAC
TAACAAGCACGTCGAAGTCAACTTCATCGAGAAGTTCACGACAGAAAGATATTTCTGTCCGAACACAAGG
TGCAGCATTACCTGGTTTCTCAGCTGGAGCCCATGCGGCGAATGTAGTAGGGCCATCACTGAATTCCTGT
CAAGGTATCCCCACGTCACTCTGTTTATTTACATCGCAAGGCTGTACCACCACGCTGACCCCCGCAATCG
ACAAGGCCTGCGGGATTTGATCTCTTCAGGTGTGACTATCCAAATTATGACTGAGCAGGAGTCAGGATAC
TGCTGGAGAAACTTTGTGAATTATAGCCCGAGTAATGAAGCCCACTGGCCTAGGTATCCCCATCTGTGGG
TACGACTGTACGTTCTTGAACTGTACTGCATCATACTGGGCCTGCCTCCTTGTCTCAACATTCTGAGAAG
GAAGCAGCCACAGCTGACATTCTTTACCATCGCTCTTCAGTCTTGTCATTACCAGCGACTGCCCCCACAC
ATTCTCTGGGCCACCGGGTTGAAAAGCGGCAGCGAGACTCCCGGGACCTCAGAGTCCGCCACACCCGAAA
GTGACAAGAAGTACAGCATCGGCCTGGCCATCGGCACCAACTCTGTGGGCTGGGCCGTGATCACCGACGA
GTACAAGGTGCCCAGCAAGAAATTCAAGGTGCTGGGCAACACCGACCGGCACAGCATCAAGAAGAACCTG
ATCGGAGCCCTGCTGTTCGACAGCGGCGAAACAGCCGAGGCCACCCGGCTGAAGAGAACCGCCAGAAGAA
GATACACCAGACGGAAGAACCGGATCTGCTATCTGCAAGAGATCTTCAGCAACGAGATGGCCAAGGTGGA
CGACAGCTTCTTCCACAGACTGGAAGAGTCCTTCCTGGTGGAAGAGGATAAGAAGCACGAGCGGCACCCC
ATCTTCGGCAACATCGTGGACGAGGTGGCCTACCACGAGAAGTACCCCACCATCTACCACCTGAGAAAGA
AACTGGTGGACAGCACCGACAAGGCCGACCTGCGGCTGATCTATCTGGCCCTGGCCCACATGATCAAGTT
CCGGGGCCACTTCCTGATCGAGGGCGACCTGAACCCCGACAACAGCGACGTGGACAAGCTGTTCATCCAG
CTGGTGCAGACCTACAACCAGCTGTTCGAGGAAAACCCCATCAACGCCAGCGGCGTGGACGCCAAGGCCA
TCCTGTCTGCCAGACTGAGCAAGAGCAGACGGCTGGAAAATCTGATCGCCCAGCTGCCCGGCGAGAAGAA
GAATGGCCTGTTCGGCAACCTGATTGCCCTGAGCCTGGGCCTGACCCCCAACTTCAAGAGCAACTTCGAC
CTGGCCGAGGATGCCAAACTGCAGCTGAGCAAGGACACCTACGACGACGACCTGGACAACCTGCTGGCCC
AGATCGGCGACCAGTACGCCGACCTGTTTCTGGCCGCCAAGAACCTGTCCGACGCCATCCTGCTGAGCGA
CATCCTGAGAGTGAACACCGAGATCACCAAGGCCCCCCTGAGCGCCTCTATGATCAAGAGATACGACGAG
CACCACCAGGACCTGACCCTGCTGAAAGCTCTCGTGCGGCAGCAGCTGCCTGAGAAGTACAAAGAGATTT
TCTTCGACCAGAGCAAGAACGGCTACGCCGGCTACATTGACGGCGGAGCCAGCCAGGAAGAGTTCTACAA
GTTCATCAAGCCCATCCTGGAAAAGATGGACGGCACCGAGGAACTGCTCGTGAAGCTGAACAGAGAGGAC
CTGCTGCGGAAGCAGCGGACCTTCGACAACGGCAGCATCCCCCACCAGATCCACCTGGGAGAGCTGCACG
CCATTCTGCGGCGGCAGGAAGATTTTTACCCATTCCTGAAGGACAACCGGGAAAAGATCGAGAAGATCCT
GACCTTCCGCATCCCCTACTACGTGGGCCCTCTGGCCAGGGGAAACAGCAGATTCGCCTGGATGACCAGA
AAGAGCGAGGAAACCATCACCCCCTGGAACTTCGAGGAAGTGGTGGACAAGGGCGCTTCCGCCCAGAGCT
TCATCGAGCGGATGACCAACTTCGATAAGAACCTGCCCAACGAGAAGGTGCTGCCCAAGCACAGCCTGCT
GTACGAGTACTTCACCGTGTATAACGAGCTGACCAAAGTGAAATACGTGACCGAGGGAATGAGAAAGCCC
GCCTTCCTGAGCGGCGAGCAGAAAAAGGCCATCGTGGACCTGCTGTTCAAGACCAACCGGAAAGTGACCG
TGAAGCAGCTGAAAGAGGACTACTTCAAGAAAATCGAGTGCTTCGACTCCGTGGAAATCTCCGGCGTGGA
AGATCGGTTCAACGCCTCCCTGGGCACATACCACGATCTGCTGAAAATTATCAAGGACAAGGACTTCCTG
GACAATGAGGAAAACGAGGACATTCTGGAAGATATCGTGCTGACCCTGACACTGTTTGAGGACAGAGAGA
TGATCGAGGAACGGCTGAAAACCTATGCCCACCTGTTCGACGACAAAGTGATGAAGCAGCTGAAGCGGCG
GAGATACACCGGCTGGGGCAGGCTGAGCCGGAAGCTGATCAACGGCATCCGGGACAAGCAGTCCGGCAAG
ACAATCCTGGATTTCCTGAAGTCCGACGGCTTCGCCAACAGAAACTTCATGCAGCTGATCCACGACGACA
GCCTGACCTTTAAAGAGGACATCCAGAAAGCCCAGGTGTCCGGCCAGGGCGATAGCCTGCACGAGCACAT
TGCCAATCTGGCCGGCAGCCCCGCCATTAAGAAGGGCATCCTGCAGACAGTGAAGGTGGTGGACGAGCTC
GTGAAAGTGATGGGCCGGCACAAGCCCGAGAACATCGTGATCGAAATGGCCAGAGAGAACCAGACCACCC
AGAAGGGACAGAAGAACAGCCGCGAGAGAATGAAGCGGATCGAAGAGGGCATCAAAGAGCTGGGCAGCCA
GATCCTGAAAGAACACCCAGTGGAAAACACCCAGCTGCAGAACGAGAAGCTGTACCTGTACTACCTGCAG
AATGGGCGGGATATGTACGTGGACCAGGAACTGGACATCAACCGGCTGTCCGACTACGATGTGGACCATA
TCGTGCCTCAGAGCTTTCTGAAGGACGACTCCATCGACAACAAGGTGCTGACCAGAAGCGACAAGAACCG
GGGCAAGAGCGACAACGTGCCCTCCGAAGAGGTCGTGAAGAAGATGAAGAACTACTGGCGGCAGCTGCTG
AACGCCAAGCTGATTACCCAGAGAAAGTTCGACAATCTGACCAAGGCCGAGAGAGGCGGCCTGAGCGAAC
TGGATAAGGCCGGCTTCATCAAGAGACAGCTGGTGGAAACCCGGCAGATCACAAAGCACGTGGCACAGAT
CCTGGACTCCCGGATGAACACTAAGTACGACGAGAATGACAAGCTGATCCGGGAAGTGAAAGTGATCACC
CTGAAGTCCAAGCTGGTGTCCGATTTCCGGAAGGATTTCCAGTTTTACAAAGTGCGCGAGATCAACAACT
ACCACCACGCCCACGACGCCTACCTGAACGCCGTCGTGGGAACCGCCCTGATCAAAAAGTACCCTAAGCT
GGAAAGCGAGTTCGTGTACGGCGACTACAAGGTGTACGACGTGCGGAAGATGATCGCCAAGAGCGAGCAG
GAAATCGGCAAGGCTACCGCCAAGTACTTCTTCTACAGCAACATCATGAACTTTTTCAAGACCGAGATTA
CCCTGGCCAACGGCGAGATCCGGAAGCGGCCTCTGATCGAGACAAACGGCGAAACCGGGGAGATCGTGTG
GGATAAGGGCCGGGATTTTGCCACCGTGCGGAAAGTGCTGAGCATGCCCCAAGTGAATATCGTGAAAAAG
ACCGAGGTGCAGACAGGCGGCTTCAGCAAAGAGTCTATCCTGCCCAAGAGGAACAGCGATAAGCTGATCG
CCAGAAAGAAGGACTGGGACCCTAAGAAGTACGGCGGCTTCGACAGCCCCACCGTGGCCTATTCTGTGCT
GGTGGTGGCCAAAGTGGAAAAGGGCAAGTCCAAGAAACTGAAGAGTGTGAAAGAGCTGCTGGGGATCACC
ATCATGGAAAGAAGCAGCTTCGAGAAGAATCCCATCGACTTTCTGGAAGCCAAGGGCTACAAAGAAGTGA
AAAAGGACCTGATCATCAAGCTGCCTAAGTACTCCCTGTTCGAGCTGGAAAACGGCCGGAAGAGAATGCT
GGCCTCTGCCGGCGAACTGCAGAAGGGAAACGAACTGGCCCTGCCCTCCAAATATGTGAACTTCCTGTAC
CTGGCCAGCCACTATGAGAAGCTGAAGGGCTCCCCCGAGGATAATGAGCAGAAACAGCTGTTTGTGGAAC
AGCACAAGCACTACCTGGACGAGATCATCGAGCAGATCAGCGAGTTCTCCAAGAGAGTGATCCTGGCCGA
CGCTAATCTGGACAAAGTGCTGTCCGCCTACAACAAGCACCGGGATAAGCCCATCAGAGAGCAGGCCGAG
AATATCATCCACCTGTTTACCCTGACCAATCTGGGAGCCCCTGCCGCCTTCAAGTACTTTGACACCACCA
TCGACCGGAAGAGGTACACCAGCACCAAAGAGGTGCTGGACGCCACCCTGATCCACCAGAGCATCACCGG
CCTGTACGAGACACGGATCGACCTGTCTCAGCTGGGAGGCGATTCAGGCGGATCTACTAATCTGTCAGAT
ATTATTGAAAAGGAGACCGGTAAGCAACTGGTTATCCAGGAATCCATCCTCATGCTCCCAGAGGAGGTGG
AAGAAGTCATTGGGAACAAGCCGGAAAGCGATATACTCGTGCACACCGCCTACGACGAGAGCACCGACGA
GAATGTCATGCTTCTGACTAGCGACGCCCCTGAATACAAGCCTTGGGCTCTGGTCATACAGGATAGCAAC
GGTGAGAACAAGATTAAGATGCTCTCTGGTGGTTCTCCCAAGAAGAAGAGGAAAGTCACAAATCTCTCTG
ACATCATAGAGAAGGAGACAGGGAAACAACTCGTAATACAAGAGTCCATTCTTATGCTCCCTGAGGAGGT
GGAAGAAGTTATCGGCAACAAACCAGAGAGTGACATTCTGGTCCATACCGCCTACGATGAAAGCACAGAC
GAGAACGTTATGTTGCTCACTTCTGACGCTCCAGAATACAAACCTTGGGCACTCGTCATTCAGGACAGCA
ACGGCGAGAACAAGATCAAAATGCTTAGCGGGGGCAGCCCCAAAAAAAAGAGGAAGGTCGCTAGCGGCAG
CGGCGCCACCAACTTCAGCCTGCTGAAGCAGGCCGGCGACGTGGAGGAGAACCCCGGCCCCATGACCGAG
TACAAGCCCACGGTGCGCCTCGCCACCCGCGACGACGTCCCCAGGGCCGTACGCACCCTCGCCGCCGCGT
TCGCCGACTACCCCGCCACGCGCCACACCGTCGATCCGGACCGCCACATCGAGCGGGTCACCGAGCTGCA
AGAACTCTTCCTCACGCGCGTCGGGCTCGACATCGGCAAGGTGTGGGTCGCGGACGACGGCGCCGCGGTG
GCGGTCTGGACCACGCCGGAGAGCGTCGAAGCGGGGGCGGTGTTCGCCGAGATCGGCCCGCGCATGGCCG
AGTTGAGCGGTTCCCGGCTGGCCGCGCAGCAACAGATGGAAGGCCTCCTGGCGCCGCACCGGCCCAAGGA
GCCCGCGTGGTTCCTGGCCACCGTCGGAGTCTCGCCCGACCACCAGGGCAAGGGTCTGGGCAGCGCCGTC
GTGCTCCCCGGAGTGGAGGCGGCCGAGCGCGCCGGGGTGCCCGCCTTCCTGGAGACCTCCGCGCCCCGCA
ACCTCCCCTTCTACGAGCGGCTCGGCTTCACCGTCACCGCCGACGTCGAGGTGCCCGAAGGACCGCGCAC
CTGGTGCATGACCCGCAAGCCCGGTGCCTGAACGCGTTAAGTCGACAATCAACCTCTGGATTACAAAATT
TGTGAAAGATTGACTGGTATTCTTAACTATGTTGCTCCTTTTACGCTATGTGGATACGCTGCTTTAATGC
CTTTGTATCATGCTATTGCTTCCCGTATGGCTTTCATTTTCTCCTCCTTGTATAAATCCTGGTTGCTGTC
TCTTTATGAGGAGTTGTGGCCCGTTGTCAGGCAACGTGGCGTGGTGTGCACTGTGTTTGCTGACGCAACC
CCCACTGGTTGGGGCATTGCCACCACCTGTCAGCTCCTTTCCGGGACTTTCGCTTTCCCCCTCCCTATTG
CCACGGCGGAACTCATCGCCGCCTGCCTTGCCCGCTGCTGGACAGGGGCTCGGCTGTTGGGCACTGACAA
TTCCGTGGTGTTGTCGGGGAAATCATCGTCCTTTCCTTGGCTGCTCGCCTGTGTTGCCACCTGGATTCTG
CGCGGGACGTCCTTCTGCTACGTCCCTTCGGCCCTCAATCCAGCGGACCTTCCTTCCCGCGGCCTGCTGC
CGGCTCTGCGGCCTCTTCCGCGTCTTCGCCTTCGCCCTCAGACGAGTCGGATCTCCCTTTGGGCCGCCTC
CCCGCGTCGACTTTAAGACCAATGACTTACAAGGCAGCTGTAGATCTTAGCCACTTTTTAAAAGAAAAGG
GGGGACTGGAAGGGCTAATTCACTCCCAACGAAGACAAGATCTGCTTTTTGCTTGTACTGGGTCTCTCTG
GTTAGACCAGATCTGAGCCTGGGAGCTCTCTGGCTAACTAGGGAACCCACTGCTTAAGCCTCAATAAAGC
TTGCCTTGAGTGCTTCAAGTAGTGTGTGCCCGTCTGTTGTGTGACTCTGGTAACTAGAGATCCCTCAGAC
CCTTTTAGTCAGTGTGGAAAATCTCTAGCAGTACGTATAGTAGTTCATGTCATCTTATTATTCAGTATTT
ATAACTTGCAAAGAAATGAATATCAGAGAGTGAGAGGAACTTGTTTATTGCAGCTTATAATGGTTACAAA
TAAAGCAATAGCATCACAAATTTCACAAATAAAGCATTTTTTTCACTGCATTCTAGTTGTGGTTTGTCCA
AACTCATCAATGTATCTTATCATGTCTGGCTCTAGCTATCCCGCCCCTAACTCCGCCCATCCCGCCCCTA
ACTCCGCCCAGTTCCGCCCATTCTCCGCCCCATGGCTGACTAATTTTTTTTATTTATGCAGAGGCCGAGG
CCGCCTCGGCCTCTGAGCTATTCCAGAAGTAGTGAGGAGGCTTTTTTGGAGGCCTAGGGACGTACCCAAT
TCGCCCTATAGTGAGTCGTATTACGCGCGCTCACTGGCCGTCGTTTTACAACGTCGTGACTGGGAAAACC
CTGGCGTTACCCAACTTAATCGCCTTGCAGCACATCCCCCTTTCGCCAGCTGGCGTAATAGCGAAGAGGC
CCGCACCGATCGCCCTTCCCAACAGTTGCGCAGCCTGAATGGCGAATGGG
[124 nt withheld, positions 8241-8364]
C
[91 nt withheld, positions 8366-8456]
A
[49 nt withheld, positions 8458-8506]
CCTTTGACGTTGGAGTCCACGTTCTTT
[37 nt withheld, positions 8534-8570]
ACCCTATCTCGGTCTATTCTTTTGATTTATAAGGGATTTTGCCGATTTCGGCCTATTGGTTAAAAAATGA
GCTGATTTAACAAAAATTTAACGCGAATTTTAACAAAATATTAACGCTTACAATTTAGGTGGCACTTTTC
GGGGAAATGTGCGCGGAACCCCTATTTGTTTATTTTTCTAAATACATTCAAATATGTATCCGCTCATGAG
ACAATAACCCTGATAAATGCTTCAATAATATTGAAAAAGGAAGAGTATGAGTATTCAACATTTCCGTGTC
GCCCTTATTCCCTTTTTTGCGGCATTTTGCCTTCCTGTTTTTGCTCACCCAGAAACGCTGGTGAAAGTAA
AAGATGCTGAAGATCAGTTGGGTGCACGAGTGGGTTACATCGAACTGGATCTCAACAGCGGTAAGATCCT
TGAGAGTTTTCGCCCCGAAGAACGTTTTCCAATGATGAGCACTTTTAAAGTTCTGCTATGTGGCGCGGTA
TTATCCCGTATTGACGCCGGGCAAGAGCAACTCGGTCGCCGCATACACTATTCTCAGAATGACTTGGTTG
AGTACTCACCAGTCACAGAAAAGCATCTTACGGATGGCATGACAGTAAGAGAATTATGCAGTGCTGCCAT
AACCATGAGTGATAACACTGCGGCCAACTTACTTCTGACAACGATCGGAGGACCGAAGGAGCTAACCGCT
TTTTTGCACAACATGGGGGATCATGTAACTCGCCTTGATCGTTGGGAACCGGAGCTGAATGAAGCCATAC
CAAACGACGAGCGTGACACCACGATGCCTGTAGCAATGGCAACAACGTTGCGCAAACTATTAACTGGCGA
ACTACTTACTCTAGCTTCCCGGCAACAATTAATAGACTGGATGGAGGCGGATAAAGTTGCAGGACCACTT
CTGCGCTCGGCCCTTCCGGCTGGCTGGTTTATTGCTGATAAATCTGGAGCCGGTGAGCGTGGGTCTCGCG
GTATCATTGCAGCACTGGGGCCAGATGGTAAGCCCTCCCGTATCGTAGTTATCTACACGACGGGGAGTCA
GGCAACTATGGATGAACGAAATAGACAGATCGCTGAGATAGGTGCCTCACTGATTAAGCATTGGTAACTG
TCAGACCAAGTTTACTCATATATACTTTAGATTGATTTAAAACTTCATTTTTAATTTAAAAGGATCTAGG
TGAAGATCCTTTTTGATAATCTCATGACCAAAATCCCTTAACGTGAGTTTTCGTTCCACTGAGCGTCAGA
CCCCGTAGAAAAGATCAAAGGATCTTCTTGAGATCCTTTTTTTCTGCGCGTAATCTGCTGCTTGCAAACA
AAAAAACCACCGCTACCAGCGGTGGTTTGTTTGCCGGATCAAGAGCTACCAACTCTTTTTCCGAAGGTAA
CTGGCTTCAGCAGAGCGCAGATACCAAATACTGTTCTTCTAGTGTAGCCGTAGTTAGGCCACCACTTCAA
GAACTCTGTAGCACCGCCTACATACCTCGCTCTGCTAATCCTGTTACCAGTGGCTGCTGCCAGTGGCGAT
AAGTCGTGTCTTACCGGGTTGGACTCAAGACGATAGTTACCGGATAAGGCGCAGCGGTCGGGCTGAACGG
GGGGTTCGTGCACACAGCCCAGCTTGGAGCGAACGACCTACACCGAACTGAGATACCTACAGCGTGAGCT
ATGAGAAAGCGCCACGCTTCCCGAAGGGAGAAAGGCGGACAGGTATCCGGTAAGCGGCAGGGTCGGAACA
GGAGAGCGCACGAGGGAGCTTCCAGGGGGAAACGCCTGGTATCTTTATAGTCCTGTCGGGTTTCGCCACC
TCTGACTTGAGCGTCGATTTTTGTGATGCTCGTCAGGGGGGCGGAGCCTATGGAAAAACGCCAGCAACGC
GGCCTTTTTACGGTTCCTGGCCTTTTGCTGGCCTTTTGCTCACATGTTCTTTCCTGCGTTATCCCCTGAT
TCTGTGGATAACCGTATTACCGCCTTTGAGTGAGCTGATACCGCTCGCCGCAGCCGAACGACCGAGCGCA
GCGAGTCAGTGAGCGAGGAAGCGGAAGAGCGCCCAATACGCAAACCGCCTCTCCCCGCGCGTTGGCCGAT
TCATTAATGCAGCTGGCACGACAGGTTTCCCGACTGGAAAGCGGGCAGTGAGCGCAACGCAATTAATGTG
AGTTAGCTCACTCATTAGGCACCCCAGGCTTTACACTTTATGCTTCCGGCTCGTATGTTGTGTGGAATTG
TGAGCGGATAACAATTTCACACAGGAAACAGCTATGACCATGATTACGCCAAGCGCGCAATTAACCCTCA
CTAAAGGGAACAAAAGCTGGAGCTGCAAGCTTAATGTAGTCTTATGCAATACTCTTGTAGTCTTGCAACA
TGGTAACGATGAGTTAGCAACATGCCTTACAAGGAGAGAAAAAGCACCGTGCATGCCGATTGGTGGAAGT
AAGGTGGTACGATCGTGCCTTATTAGGAAGGCAACAGACGGGTCTGACATGGATTGGACGAACCACTGAA
TTGCCGCATTGCAGAGATATTGTATTTAAGTGCCTAGCTCGATACATAAACGGGTCTCTCTGGTTAGACC
AGATCTGAGCCTGGGAGCTCTCTGGCTAACTAGGGAACCCACTGCTTAAGCCTCAATAAAGCTTGCCTTG
AGTGCTTCAAGTAGTGTGTGCCCGTCTGTTGTGTGACTCTGGTAACTAGAGATCCCTCAGACCCTTTTAG
TCAGTGTGGAAAATCTCTAGCAGTGGCGCCCGAACAGGGACTTGAAAGCGAAAGGGAAACCAGAGGAGCT
CTCTCGACGCAGGACTCGGCTTGCTGAAGCGCGCACGGCAAGAGGCGAGGGGCGGCGACTGGTGAGTACG
CCAAAAATTTTGACTAGCGGAGGCTAGAAGGAGAGAGATGGGTGCGAGAGCGTCAGTATTAAGCGGGGGA
GAATTAGATCGCGATGGGAAAAAATTCGGTTAAGGCCAGGGGGAAAGAAAAAATATAAATTAAAACATAT
AGTATGGGCAAGCAGGGAGCTAGAACGATTCGCAGTTAATCCTGGCCTGTTAGAAACATCAGAAGGCTGT
AGACAAATACTGGGACAGCTACAACCATCCCTTCAGACAGGATCAGAAGAACTTAGATCATTATATAATA
CAGTAGCAACCCTCTATTGTGTGCATCAAAGGATAGAGATAAAAGACACCAAGGAAGCTTTAGACAAGAT
AGAGGAAGAGCAAAACAAAAGTAAGACCACCGCACAGCAAGCGGCCGCTGATCTTCAGACCTGGAGGAGG
AGATATGAGGGACAATTGGAGAAGTGAATTATATAAATATAAAGTAGTAAAAATTGAACCATTAGGAGTA
GCACCCACCAAGGCAAAGAGAAGAGTGGTGCAGAGAGAAAAAAGAGCAGTGGGAATAGGAGCTTTGTTCC
TTGGGTTCTTGGGAGCAGCAGGAAGCACTATGGGCGCAGCGTCAATGACGCTGACGGTACAGGCCAGACA
ATTATTGTCTGGTATAGTGCAGCAGCAGAACAATTTGCTGAGGGCTATTGAGGCGCAACAGCATCTGTTG
CAACTCACAGTCTGGGGCATCAAGCAGCTCCAGGCAAGAATCCTGGCTGTGGAAAGATACCTAAAGGATC
AACAGCTCCTGGGGATTTGGGGTTGCTCTGGAAAACTCATTTGCACCACTGCTGTGCCTTGGAATGCTAG
TTGGAGTAATAAATCTCTGGAACAGATTTGGAATCACACGACCTGGATGGAGTGGGACAGAGAAATTAAC
AATTACACAAGCTTAATACACTCCTTAATTGAAGAATCGCAAAACCAGCAAGAAAAGAATGAACAAGAAT
TATTGGAATTAGATAAATGGGCAAGTTTGTGGAATTGGTTTAACATAACAAATTGGCTGTGGTATATAAA
ATTATTCATAATGATAGTAGGAGGCTTGGTAGGTTTAAGAATAGTTTTTGCTGTACTTTCTATAGTGAAT
AGAGTTAGGCAGGGATATTCACCATTATCGTTTCAGACCCACCTCCCAACCCCGAGGGGACCCAGACCAC
AATTTTAAAAGAAAAGGGGGGATTGGGGGGTACAGTGCAGGGGAAAGAATAGTAGACATAATAGCAACAG
ACATACAAACTAAAGAATTACAAAAACAAATTACAAAAATTCAAAATTTTCGGGTTTATTACAGGGACAG
CAGAGATCCACTTTGGCGCCGGCTCGAGTGGCTCCGGTGCCCGTCAGTGGGCAGAGCGCACATCGCCCAC
AGTCCCCGAGAAGTTGGGGGGAGGGGTCGGCAATTGAACCGGTGCCTAGAGAAGGTGGCGCGGGGTAAAC
TGGGAAAGTGATGTCGTGTACTGGCTCCGCCTTTTTCCCGAGGGTGGGGGAGAACCGTATATAAGTGCAG
TAGTCGCCGTGAACGTTCTTTTTCGCAACGGGTTTGCCGCCAGAACACAG
